>Addgene plasmid #193007 | Zic4-3505-D5:Luc | addgene full sequence | sequence record 378764 | Addgene NGS Result
CTCCATCAAAACAAAACGAAACAAAACAAACTAGCAAAATAGGCTGTCCCCAGTGCAAGTGCAGGTGCCA
GAACATTTCTCTATCGATAGGTACCTTTTTCAATTTTTTTTTTATCCACTTATTTGTCTGAGCTATTTCT
TTACCTTAATTACGCTATAAAATTTTCTTCTCGACAAGCGGCGTAGCTTTGAGTTTATAGCTCTTTTCTG
AAGTCTAATTCCTTCTGTTTTTATTACAATCCTGACTAAGCTTCCTCAAAGTCAAGGAAAACAAATGCAG
TTAAAAAGAAAATAATCCTTGTAAACACGTTTCATCCTTCATAAAAAACGTACGCTAATAAAGCTTTTTT
GTTTACAGTTAAGCAAGCTAATTTAGAATTTCAGAATTACTCTTTGCAAAAAAAAAAAAAAAAAAAAAAA
AAAAAAAAAAAAAAAAAAAAAAGTAATAATAATAATTAGCCACGTCATTTTGCAACCAGATTAAAATCCA
GGAAATCTCAATGAAATTATTTGGGAGGAAGTTGTATATTTCTAAAATTTAGCAGAACTTATATTAGCGT
ATATCTTCGACACACATAAACTTACTGTGATATTACAAAATGACTCAATTGAGTTAGAAATAAAATCAAA
TAAATAAACTAAATTTTCCCAATACTACAAAGCAGGATCTGAAAGGTTCTTTTAAGGATTCTCGCTTCAT
ACTTTTTTTGTTTTGTATTATTTTGCTCCCGTTAATTAGGAAATAAACTACCATGCAGATTAATTATGGG
TATAATTGAAAGTTCGTGCAGTTTTATTCTTCGTCAAATTAAATCAATAATTTAGTTCTATTTCGTTTTA
TTACTATAAATCCTCTAAAGAACATTTTTGCTTGTTTTCTTTTTAAAGATCTCATTTTAATTTTTAATAC
CCCGCTATGATGTGATTGGATGGGATCAAATGTGATTGGTTAAAAAAGTTTGAATAAGTATCAAGAACTG
TCAATCAAAATAAATGAGCGGCCAATCAGGTTAGTTATAAATCCTTATTAGCAACATAATCCCTACACAT
AGACAGATGTACCATACATAATGGAAAGGTAAAATTGATTTGTGCCCAAAAGCATTTAAAAGTCTCAATT
TACATCCGAATGACACCGTATTTCAGTCACCTCGAGATCTGCGATCTAAGTAAGCTTGGCATTCCGGTAC
TGTTGGTAAAGCCACCATGGAAGACGCCAAAAACATAAAGAAAGGCCCGGCGCCATTCTATCCGCTGGAA
GATGGAACCGCTGGAGAGCAACTGCATAAGGCTATGAAGAGATACGCCCTGGTTCCTGGAACAATTGCTT
TTACAGATGCACATATCGAGGTGGACATCACTTACGCTGAGTACTTCGAAATGTCCGTTCGGTTGGCAGA
AGCTATGAAACGATATGGGCTGAATACAAATCACAGAATCGTCGTATGCAGTGAAAACTCTCTTCAATTC
TTTATGCCGGTGTTGGGCGCGTTATTTATCGGAGTTGCAGTTGCGCCCGCGAACGACATTTATAATGAAC
GTGAATTGCTCAACAGTATGGGCATTTCGCAGCCTACCGTGGTGTTCGTTTCCAAAAAGGGGTTGCAAAA
AATTTTGAACGTGCAAAAAAAGCTCCCAATCATCCAAAAAATTATTATCATGGATTCTAAAACGGATTAC
CAGGGATTTCAGTCGATGTACACGTTCGTCACATCTCATCTACCTCCCGGTTTTAATGAATACGATTTTG
TGCCAGAGTCCTTCGATAGGGACAAGACAATTGCACTGATCATGAACTCCTCTGGATCTACTGGTCTGCC
TAAAGGTGTCGCTCTGCCTCATAGAACTGCCTGCGTGAGATTCTCGCATGCCAGAGATCCTATTTTTGGC
AATCAAATCATTCCGGATACTGCGATTTTAAGTGTTGTTCCATTCCATCACGGTTTTGGAATGTTTACTA
CACTCGGATATTTGATATGTGGATTTCGAGTCGTCTTAATGTATAGATTTGAAGAAGAGCTGTTTCTGAG
GAGCCTTCAGGATTACAAGATTCAAAGTGCGCTGCTGGTGCCAACCCTATTCTCCTTCTTCGCCAAAAGC
ACTCTGATTGACAAATACGATTTATCTAATTTACACGAAATTGCTTCTGGTGGCGCTCCCCTCTCTAAGG
AAGTCGGGGAAGCGGTTGCCAAGAGGTTCCATCTGCCAGGTATCAGGCAAGGATATGGGCTCACTGAGAC
TACATCAGCTATTCTGATTACACCCGAGGGGGATGATAAACCGGGCGCGGTCGGTAAAGTTGTTCCATTT
TTTGAAGCGAAGGTTGTGGATCTGGATACCGGGAAAACGCTGGGCGTTAATCAAAGAGGCGAACTGTGTG
TGAGAGGTCCTATGATTATGTCCGGTTATGTAAACAATCCGGAAGCGACCAACGCCTTGATTGACAAGGA
TGGATGGCTACATTCTGGAGACATAGCTTACTGGGACGAAGACGAACACTTCTTCATCGTTGACCGCCTG
AAGTCTCTGATTAAGTACAAAGGCTATCAGGTGGCTCCCGCTGAATTGGAATCCATCTTGCTCCAACACC
CCAACATCTTCGACGCAGGTGTCGCAGGTCTTCCCGACGATGACGCCGGTGAACTTCCCGCCGCCGTTGT
TGTTTTGGAGCACGGAAAGACGATGACGGAAAAAGAGATCGTGGATTACGTCGCCAGTCAAGTAACAACC
GCGAAAAAGTTGCGCGGAGGAGTTGTGTTTGTGGACGAAGTACCGAAAGGTCTTACCGGAAAACTCGACG
CAAGAAAAATCAGAGAGATCCTCATAAAGGCCAAGAAGGGCGGAAAGATCGCCGTGTAATTCTAGAGTCG
GGGCGGCCGGCCGCTTCGAGCAGACATGATAAGATACATTGATGAGTTTGGACAAACCACAACTAGAATG
CAGTGAAAAAAATGCTTTATTTGTGAAATTTGTGATGCTATTGCTTTATTTGTAACCATTATAAGCTGCA
ATAAACAAGTTAACAACAACAATTGCATTCATTTTATGTTTCAGGTTCAGGGGGAGGTGTGGGAGGTTTT
TTAAAGCAAGTAAAACCTCTACAAATGTGGTAAAATCGATAAGGATCCGTCGACCGATGCCCTTGAGAGC
CTTCAACCCAGTCAGCTCCTTCCGGTGGGCGCGGGGCATGACTATCGTCGCCGCACTTATGACTGTCTTC
TTTATCATGCAACTCGTAGGACAGGTGCCGGCAGCGCTCTTCCGCTTCCTCGCTCACTGACTCGCTGCGC
TCGGTCGTTCGGCTGCGGCGAGCGGTATCAGCTCACTCAAAGGCGGTAATACGGTTATCCACAGAATCAG
GGGATAACGCAGGAAAGAACATGTGAGCAAAAGGCCAGCAAAAGGCCAGGAACCGTAAAAAGGCCGCGTT
GCTGGCGTTTTTCCATAGGCTCCGCCCCCCTGACGAGCATCACAAAAATCGACGCTCAAGTCAGAGGTGG
CGAAACCCGACAGGACTATAAAGATACCAGGCGTTTCCCCCTGGAAGCTCCCTCGTGCGCTCTCCTGTTC
CGACCCTGCCGCTTACCGGATACCTGTCCGCCTTTCTCCCTTCGGGAAGCGTGGCGCTTTCTCATAGCTC
ACGCTGTAGGTATCTCAGTTCGGTGTAGGTCGTTCGCTCCAAGCTGGGCTGTGTGCACGAACCCCCCGTT
CAGCCCGACCGCTGCGCCTTATCCGGTAACTATCGTCTTGAGTCCAACCCGGTAAGACACGACTTATCGC
CACTGGCAGCAGCCACTGGTAACAGGATTAGCAGAGCGAGGTATGTAGGCGGTGCTACAGAGTTCTTGAA
GTGGTGGCCTAACTACGGCTACACTAGAAGAACAGTATTTGGTATCTGCGCTCTGCTGAAGCCAGTTACC
TTCGGAAAAAGAGTTGGTAGCTCTTGATCCGGCAAACAAACCACCGCTGGTAGCGGTGGTTTTTTTGTTT
GCAAGCAGCAGATTACGCGCAGAAAAAAAGGATCTCAAGAAGATCCTTTGATCTTTTCTACGGGGTCTGA
CGCTCAGTGGAACGAAAACTCACGTTAAGGGATTTTGGTCATGAGATTATCAAAAAGGATCTTCACCTAG
ATCCTTTTAAATTAAAAATGAAGTTTTAAATCAATCTAAAGTATATATGAGTAAACTTGGTCTGACAGTT
ACCAATGCTTAATCAGTGAGGCACCTATCTCAGCGATCTGTCTATTTCGTTCATCCATAGTTGCCTGACT
CCCCGTCGTGTAGATAACTACGATACGGGAGGGCTTACCATCTGGCCCCAGTGCTGCAATGATACCGCGA
GACCCACGCTCACCGGCTCCAGATTTATCAGCAATAAACCAGCCAGCCGGAAGGGCCGAGCGCAGAAGTG
GTCCTGCAACTTTATCCGCCTCCATCCAGTCTATTAATTGTTGCCGGGAAGCTAGAGTAAGTAGTTCGCC
AGTTAATAGTTTGCGCAACGTTGTTGCCATTGCTACAGGCATCGTGGTGTCACGCTCGTCGTTTGGTATG
GCTTCATTCAGCTCCGGTTCCCAACGATCAAGGCGAGTTACATGATCCCCCATGTTGTGCAAAAAAGCGG
TTAGCTCCTTCGGTCCTCCGATCGTTGTCAGAAGTAAGTTGGCCGCAGTGTTATCACTCATGGTTATGGC
AGCACTGCATAATTCTCTTACTGTCATGCCATCCGTAAGATGCTTTTCTGTGACTGGTGAGTACTCAACC
AAGTCATTCTGAGAATAGTGTATGCGGCGACCGAGTTGCTCTTGCCCGGCGTCAATACGGGATAATACCG
CGCCACATAGCAGAACTTTAAAAGTGCTCATCATTGGAAAACGTTCTTCGGGGCGAAAACTCTCAAGGAT
CTTACCGCTGTTGAGATCCAGTTCGATGTAACCCACTCGTGCACCCAACTGATCTTCAGCATCTTTTACT
TTCACCAGCGTTTCTGGGTGAGCAAAAACAGGAAGGCAAAATGCCGCAAAAAAGGGAATAAGGGCGACAC
GGAAATGTTGAATACTCATACTCTTCCTTTTTCAATATTATTGAAGCATTTATCAGGGTTATTGTCTCAT
GAGCGGATACATATTTGAATGTATTTAGAAAAATAAACAAATAGGGGTTCCGCGCACATTTCCCCGAAAA
GTGCCACCTG
[124 nt withheld, positions 5191-5314]
C
[91 nt withheld, positions 5316-5406]
A
[49 nt withheld, positions 5408-5456]
CCTTTGACGTTGGAGTCCACGTTCTTT
[37 nt withheld, positions 5484-5520]
ACCCTATCTCGGTCTATTCTTTTGATTTATAAGGGATTTTGCCGATTTCGGCCTATTGGTTAAAAAATGA
GCTGATTTAACAAAAATTTAACGCGAATTTTAACAAAATATTAACGCTTACAATTTGCCATTCGCCATTC
AGGCTGCGCAACTGTTGGGAAGGGCGATCGGTGCGGGCCTCTTCGCTATTACGCCAGCCCAAGCTACCAT
GATAAGTAAGTAATATTAAGGTACGGGAGGTACTTGGAGCGGCCGCAATAAAATATCTTTATTTTCATTA
CATCTGTGTGTTGGTTTTTTGTGTGAATCGATAGTACTAACATACGCT
Features (pLannotate 1.2.2; 11 found; start..end, strand, type, name):
   1207..2859    +  CDS            luciferase: firefly luciferase; luc+; enhanced luc+ version of the luciferase gene
   2900..3021    -  polyA_signal   SV40 poly(A) signal: SV40 polyadenylation signal
   3044..3112    -  CDS            large T antigen (fragment): large T antigen from SV40 (simian virus 40)
   3128..3260    +  CDS            TcR (fragment): tetracycline efflux protein; tet; confers resistance to tetracycline
   3440..4028    -  rep_origin     ori: high-copy-number ColE1/pMB1/pBR322/pUC origin of replication
   4199..5059    -  CDS            AmpR: β-lactamase; bla; confers resistance to ampicillin, carbenicillin, and related antibiotics
   5060..5164    -  promoter       AmpR promoter: bla
   5191..5619    +  rep_origin     f1 ori (sequence partly withheld): f1 bacteriophage origin of replication; arrow indicates direction of (+) strand synthesis
   5651..5718    -  CDS            lacZα (fragment): LacZα fragment of β-galactosidase; lacZ fragment
   5777..5825    +  polyA_signal   poly(A) signal: synthetic polyadenylation signal
   5839..82      +  misc_feature   pause site (across the origin): RNA polymerase II transcriptional pause signal from the human α2 globin gene
