[The description below was written by a language model from this plasmid's Addgene catalogue record and pLannotate feature annotations shown in this document.]
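Description:
Zic4-3505-D5:Luc is a firefly luciferase reporter plasmid built on the pGL3 backbone and catalogued as a mammalian expression vector. It was made to measure the activity of a partially deleted version (deletion D5) of the Hydra Zic4 promoter. It is maintained in E. coli as a high-copy plasmid through a ColE1/pUC-type origin and is selected with ampicillin through the β-lactamase gene and its native bla promoter. An f1 phage origin is also present. The short large T antigen, TcR and lacZα fragments in the annotation are backbone remnants rather than functional genes.

The insert is recorded as a 971 bp Hydra Zic4 promoter fragment carrying the D5 partial deletion. The feature table does not annotate it, but the unannotated stretch between the upstream pause site and the start of the luciferase coding sequence is where it would be expected to sit, driving the enhanced luc+ gene. The cloning sites and the exact extent of the deletion are not stated in the record. Luciferase transcripts are terminated by an SV40 polyadenylation signal. Upstream of the promoter region, a synthetic poly(A) signal and the RNA polymerase II transcriptional pause site from the human α2 globin gene block read-through from the backbone, so the luciferase signal reflects the activity of the inserted promoter fragment.

The construct appears to belong to a deletion series. Comparing its luciferase output with that of the intact promoter reporter and of other deletion variants in transfected cells would help locate the regulatory regions that control Zic4 transcription.
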