Addgene plasmid #193007: Zic4-3505-D5:Luc
Purpose: Plasmid to test the Hydra Zic4 promoter activity (partial deletion D5)
Depositing lab: Brigitte Galliot. Depositing organization: University of Geneva. Publication: The transcription factor Zic4 acts as a transdifferentiation switch. Vogg MC, Ferenc J, Buzgariu WC, Perruchoud C , Papasaikas P, Sanchez PGL, Nuninger C , Delucinge-Vivier C , Rampon C , Beccari L, Vriz S , Vincent S , Galliot B , Tsiairis CD. bioRxiv 2021.12.22.47383 10.1101/2021.12.22.473838.
Backbone
  Vector backbone: pGL3
  Vector type: Mammalian Expression
Growth in bacteria
  Bacterial resistance: Ampicillin, 100 μg/mL
  Growth temperature: 37°C
  Growth strain: DH5alpha
  Copy number: High Copy
Gene/Insert
  Gene/Insert name: Hydra Zic4 promoter
  Species: Hydra
  Insert size (bp): 971
  Mutation: partial deletion of the Hydra Zic4 promoter-D5
  Cloning method: Restriction Enzyme; 5′ cloning site Unknown (unknown if destroyed); 3′ cloning site Unknown (unknown if destroyed)
Terms and licenses: Academic/Nonprofit Terms; Industry Terms: Not Available to Industry
Depositor comments: Please visit for https://www.biorxiv.org/content/10.1101/2021.12.22.473838v1 bioRxiv preprint.
How to cite: Zic4-3505-D5:Luc was a gift from Brigitte Galliot (Addgene plasmid # 193007 ; http://n2t.net/addgene:193007 ; RRID:Addgene_193007)
